>Addgene plasmid #243050 | AiP20160 - pAAV-AiE3318m-minBG-SYFP2-WPRE3-BGHpA | addgene full sequence | sequence record 490119 | Addgene NGS Result
CCTGCAGGCAGCTGCGCGCTCGCTCGCTCACTGAGGCCGCCCGGGCGTCGGGCGACCTTTGGTCGCCCGG
CCTCAGTGAGCGAGCGAGCGCGCAGAGAGGGAGTGGCCAACTCCATCACTAGGGGTTCCTGCGGCCGCAC
GCGTGAAGTCTGTTGCCCATCAGAAATTAGCTTAGAAGATACAATGATTCAGTTTGCTACAGGAATCTCG
TTCAGAAGATGGAATCTCACCATCTAGCTGAGCAGGGGCTTTTCAGACTTGGAAAGAGACATGGTGGCGA
GTCCTGTGTGCAACCCAAACATGATGTCAACCACAGCTTTGATTTCTGAGTTCTTTGAGTGTGTGCTGAG
TGGCCGAAGCTGGACTGCCACCCACAAGTTTGGCAGGCAGGCAGGCAGTCTCATACCCAACCACTCCTGT
CGGCTCCTGTGGAGGAACATTTTGAAGGACTTTGGCAAGGGGCCAGAAATGACCTCACTGCTGCTGCTAT
CAGATGGAGTGAGATGGGGTGAAAGCCTGGGGCTAGGGTTGCTTGAGCTGGAATGAAGCAGGTGCAGGAA
TCTGACCAAGACTCCAGGCAAGTCTGTAGAACATTTTCCAAATTAGTGATTGATGAGGAAAGGATCAGCT
CATTTTGGTCCTGGGCGCCGGCGGAGCTCGGGCTGGGCATAAAAGTCAGGGCAGAGCCATCTATTGCTTA
CATTTGCTTCTGGGATCCAGATCTTTCGAAGCTAGCGCTACCGGTCGCCACCATGGTGAGCAAGGGCGAG
GAGCTGTTCACCGGGGTGGTGCCCATCCTGGTCGAGCTGGACGGCGACGTAAACGGCCACAAGTTCAGCG
TGTCCGGCGAGGGCGAGGGCGATGCCACCTACGGCAAGCTGACCCTGAAGCTGATCTGCACCACCGGCAA
GCTGCCCGTGCCCTGGCCCACCCTCGTGACCACCCTGGGCTACGGCGTGCAGTGCTTCGCCCGCTACCCC
GACCACATGAAGCAGCACGACTTCTTCAAGTCCGCCATGCCCGAAGGCTACGTCCAGGAGCGCACCATCT
TCTTCAAGGACGACGGCAACTACAAGACCCGCGCCGAGGTGAAGTTCGAGGGCGACACCCTGGTGAACCG
CATCGAGCTGAAGGGCATCGACTTCAAGGAGGACGGCAACATCCTGGGGCACAAGCTGGAGTACAACTAC
AACAGCCACAACGTCTATATCACCGCCGACAAGCAGAAGAACGGCATCAAGGCCAACTTCAAGATCCGCC
ACAACATCGAGGACGGCGGCGTGCAGCTCGCCGACCACTACCAGCAGAACACCCCCATCGGCGACGGCCC
CGTGCTGCTGCCCGACAACCACTACCTGAGCTACCAGTCCAAGCTGAGCAAAGACCCCAACGAGAAGCGC
GATCACATGGTCCTGCTGGAGTTCGTGACCGCCGCCGGGATCACTCTCGGCATGGACGAGCTGTACAAGT
AAGTCGACGGCGCGCCGCGGCCGCGAATTCGATATCATAATCAACCTCTGGATTACAAAATTTGTGAAAG
ATTGACTGGTATTCTTAACTATGTTGCTCCTTTTACGCTATGTGGATACGCTGCTTTAATGCCTTTGTAT
CATGCTATTGCTTCCCGTATGGCTTTCATTTTCTCCTCCTTGTATAAATCCTGGTTAGTTCTTGCCACGG
CGGAACTCATCGCCGCCTGCCTTGCCCGCTGCTGGACAGGGGCTCGGCTGTTGGGCACTGACAATTCCGT
GGCTCGAGAGATCTTCGACTGTGCCTTCTAGTTGCCAGCCATCTGTTGTTTGCCCCTCCCCCGTGCCTTC
CTTGACCCTGGAAGGTGCCACTCCCACTGTCCTTTCCTAATAAAATGAGGAAATTGCATCGCATTGTCTG
AGTAGGTGTCATTCTATTCTGGGGGGTGGGGTGGGGCAGGACAGCAAGGGGGAGGATTGGGAAGACAATA
GCAGGCATGAGATCTCACGTGCGGACCGAGCGGCCGCAGGAACCCCTAGTGATGGAGTTGGCCACTCCCT
CTCTGCGCGCTCGCTCGCTCACTGAGGCCGGGCGACCAAAGGTCGCCCGACGCCCGGGCTTTGCCCGGGC
GGCCTCAGTGAGCGAGCGAGCGCGCAGCTGCCTGCAGGGGCGCCTGATGCGGTATTTTCTCCTTACGCAT
CTGTGCGGTATTTCACACCGCATA
[95 nt withheld, positions 2195-2289]
T
[46 nt withheld, positions 2291-2336]
C
[141 nt withheld, positions 2338-2478]
CCTTTGACGTTGGAGTCCACGTTCTTT
[37 nt withheld, positions 2506-2542]
ACTCTATCTCGGGCTATTCTTTTGATTTATAAGGGATTTTGCCGATTTCGGTCTATTGGTTAAAAAATGA
GCTGATTTAACAAAAATTTAACGCGAATTTTAACAAAATATTAACGTTTACAATTTTATGGTGCACTCTC
AGTACAATCTGCTCTGATGCCGCATAGTTAAGCCAGCCCCGACACCCGCCAACACCCGCTGACGCGCCCT
GACGGGCTTGTCTGCTCCCGGCATCCGCTTACAGACAAGCTGTGACCGTCTCCGGGAGCTGCATGTGTCA
GAGGTTTTCACCGTCATCACCGAAACGCGCGAGACGAAAGGGCCTCGTGATACGCCTATTTTTATAGGTT
AATGTCATGATAATAATGGTTTCTTAGACGTCAGGTGGCACTTTTCGGGGAAATGTGCGCGGAACCCCTA
TTTGTTTATTTTTCTAAATACATTCAAATATGTATCCGCTCATGAGACAATAACCCTGATAAATGCTTCA
ATAATATTGAAAAAGGAAGAGTATGAGTATTCAACATTTCCGTGTCGCCCTTATTCCCTTTTTTGCGGCA
TTTTGCCTTCCTGTTTTTGCTCACCCAGAAACGCTGGTGAAAGTAAAAGATGCTGAAGATCAGTTGGGTG
CACGAGTGGGTTACATCGAACTGGATCTCAACAGCGGTAAGATCCTTGAGAGTTTTCGCCCCGAAGAACG
TTTTCCAATGATGAGCACTTTTAAAGTTCTGCTATGTGGCGCGGTATTATCCCGTATTGACGCCGGGCAA
GAGCAACTCGGTCGCCGCATACACTATTCTCAGAATGACTTGGTTGAGTACTCACCAGTCACAGAAAAGC
ATCTTACGGATGGCATGACAGTAAGAGAATTATGCAGTGCTGCCATAACCATGAGTGATAACACTGCGGC
CAACTTACTTCTGACAACGATCGGAGGACCGAAGGAGCTAACCGCTTTTTTGCACAACATGGGGGATCAT
GTAACTCGCCTTGATCGTTGGGAACCGGAGCTGAATGAAGCCATACCAAACGACGAGCGTGACACCACGA
TGCCTGTAGCAATGGCAACAACGTTGCGCAAACTATTAACTGGCGAACTACTTACTCTAGCTTCCCGGCA
ACAATTAATAGACTGGATGGAGGCGGATAAAGTTGCAGGACCACTTCTGCGCTCGGCCCTTCCGGCTGGC
TGGTTTATTGCTGATAAATCTGGAGCCGGTGAGCGTGGGTCTCGCGGTATCATTGCAGCACTGGGGCCAG
ATGGTAAGCCCTCCCGTATCGTAGTTATCTACACGACGGGGAGTCAGGCAACTATGGATGAACGAAATAG
ACAGATCGCTGAGATAGGTGCCTCACTGATTAAGCATTGGTAACTGTCAGACCAAGTTTACTCATATATA
CTTTAGATTGATTTAAAACTTCATTTTTAATTTAAAAGGATCTAGGTGAAGATCCTTTTTGATAATCTCA
TGACCAAAATCCCTTAACGTGAGTTTTCGTTCCACTGAGCGTCAGACCCCGTAGAAAAGATCAAAGGATC
TTCTTGAGATCCTTTTTTTCTGCGCGTAATCTGCTGCTTGCAAACAAAAAAACCACCGCTACCAGCGGTG
GTTTGTTTGCCGGATCAAGAGCTACCAACTCTTTTTCCGAAGGTAACTGGCTTCAGCAGAGCGCAGATAC
CAAATACTGTTCTTCTAGTGTAGCCGTAGTTAGGCCACCACTTCAAGAACTCTGTAGCACCGCCTACATA
CCTCGCTCTGCTAATCCTGTTACCAGTGGCTGCTGCCAGTGGCGATAAGTCGTGTCTTACCGGGTTGGAC
TCAAGACGATAGTTACCGGATAAGGCGCAGCGGTCGGGCTGAACGGGGGGTTCGTGCACACAGCCCAGCT
TGGAGCGAACGACCTACACCGAACTGAGATACCTACAGCGTGAGCTATGAGAAAGCGCCACGCTTCCCGA
AGGGAGAAAGGCGGACAGGTATCCGGTAAGCGGCAGGGTCGGAACAGGAGAGCGCACGAGGGAGCTTCCA
GGGGGAAACGCCTGGTATCTTTATAGTCCTGTCGGGTTTCGCCACCTCTGACTTGAGCGTCGATTTTTGT
GATGCTCGTCAGGGGGGCGGAGCCTATGGAAAAACGCCAGCAACGCGGCCTTTTTACGGTTCCTGGCCTT
TTGCTGGCCTTTTGCTCACATGT
Features (pLannotate 1.2.2; 14 found; start..end, strand, type, name):
     12..39      +  repeat_region  AAV2 ITR (fragment): inverted terminal repeat of adeno-associated virus serotype 2 inverted
     68..95      +  repeat_region  AAV2 ITR (fragment): inverted terminal repeat of adeno-associated virus serotype 2 inverted
    753..1469    +  CDS            SYFP2: SYFP2 is a basic (constitutively fluorescent) yellow fluorescent protein published in 2006, derived from Aequorea victoria. It is reported to be a very rapidly-maturing monomer with moderate acid sensitivity.
   1509..1666    +  misc_feature   WPRE (fragment): woodchuck hepatitis virus posttranscriptional regulatory element
   1672..1752    +  misc_feature   WPRE (fragment): woodchuck hepatitis virus posttranscriptional regulatory element
   1769..1880    +  polyA_signal   bGH poly(A) signal: bovine growth hormone polyadenylation signal
   1998..2138    +  repeat_region  AAV2 ITR: inverted terminal repeat of adeno-associated virus serotype 2 inverted
   2143..2194    -  misc_feature   bom (fragment): basis of mobility region from pBR322
   2213..2668    +  rep_origin     f1 ori (sequence partly withheld): f1 bacteriophage origin of replication; arrow indicates direction of (+) strand synthesis
   2669..2718    -  misc_feature   bom (fragment): basis of mobility region from pBR322
   2820..2855    -  CDS            rop (fragment): Rop protein, which maintains plasmids at low copy number; rop
   2950..3054    +  promoter       AmpR promoter: bla
   3055..3915    +  CDS            AmpR: β-lactamase; bla; confers resistance to ampicillin, carbenicillin, and related antibiotics
   4086..4674    +  rep_origin     ori: high-copy-number ColE1/pMB1/pBR322/pUC origin of replication
