[The description below was written by a language model from this plasmid's Addgene catalogue record and pLannotate feature annotations shown in this document.]
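Description:
AiP20160 - pAAV-AiE3318m-minBG-SYFP2-WPRE3-BGHpA is an AAV transfer plasmid built on a pAAV2 backbone, about 4.7 kb in total, designed to package an enhancer-driven fluorescent reporter into recombinant adeno-associated virus for delivery to the brain. It is maintained in bacteria through a high-copy ColE1/pUC-type origin and selected with ampicillin via the β-lactamase gene and its native promoter. An f1 phage origin is also present, along with small remnants of pBR322 bom and rop sequences. The record lists a recombination-deficient growth strain, which is a common choice for preserving the repeat-rich ITRs.

The payload lies between AAV2 inverted terminal repeats, which provide the cis signals for genome replication and encapsidation. The right ITR is annotated in full, while the left one is detected only as short fragments. According to the construct name, the AiE3318m enhancer sits upstream of a minimal beta-globin promoter (minBG). Neither element is annotated in the feature table, but the unannotated stretch between the left ITR and the reporter is where they would be expected. The minimal promoter has little activity on its own, so expression depends on the enhancer, which is described as designed to direct transgene expression in specific brain cell populations. The record does not say which populations. The reporter is SYFP2, a rapidly maturing monomeric yellow fluorescent protein. It is followed by WPRE3, a shortened woodchuck posttranscriptional element that boosts expression while saving packaging capacity, and by the bovine growth hormone polyadenylation signal. The vector is suited to labelling enhancer-targeted cells and evaluating enhancer specificity.
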