Addgene plasmid #243050: AiP20160 - pAAV-AiE3318m-minBG-SYFP2-WPRE3-BGHpA
Purpose: AiE3318m is an enhancer sequence designed to drive AAV-mediated transgene expression in specific populations of brain cells.
Depositing lab: Allen Institute for Brain Science & Bosiljka Tasic. Depositing organization: Allen Institute.
Backbone
  Vector backbone: pAAV2
  Vector type: AAV
Growth in bacteria
  Bacterial resistance: Ampicillin, 100 μg/mL
  Growth temperature: 37°C
  Growth strain: NEB Stable
  Copy number: High Copy
Gene/Insert
  Gene/Insert name: SYFP2
  Species: Synthetic
  Cloning method: Gibson Cloning
Terms and licenses: Academic/Nonprofit Terms; Industry Terms: Not Available to Industry
How to cite: AiP20160 - pAAV-AiE3318m-minBG-SYFP2-WPRE3-BGHpA was a gift from Allen Institute for Brain Science & Bosiljka Tasic (Addgene plasmid # 243050 ; http://n2t.net/addgene:243050 ; RRID:Addgene_243050)
